>Addgene plasmid #218604 | pJJB1332 | addgene full sequence | sequence record 431906 | Addgene NGS Result
AAGAGGATGTCCAATATTTTTTTTAAGGAATAAGGATACTTCAAGACTAGATTCCCCCCTGCATTCCCAT
CAGAACCGTAAACCTTGGCGCTTTCCTTGGGAAGTATTCAAGAAGTGCCTTGTCCGGTTTCTGTGGCTCA
CAAACCAGCGCGCCCGATATGGCTTTCTTTTCACTTATGAATGTACCAGTACGGGACAATTAGAACGCTC
CTGTAACAATCTCTTTGCAAATGTGGGGTTACATTCTAACCATGTCACACTGCTGACGAAATTCAAAGTA
AAAAAAAATGGGACCACGTCTTGAGAACGATAGATTTTCTTTATTTTACATTGAACAGTCGTTGTCTCAG
CGCGCTTTATGTTTTCATTCATACTTCATATTATAAAATAACAAAAGAAGAATTTCATATTCACGCCCAA
GAAATCAGGCTGCTTTCCAAATGCAATTGACACTTCATTAGCCATCACACAAAACTCTTTCTTGCTGGAG
CTTCTTTTAAAAAAGACCTCAGTACACCAAACACGTTACCCGACCTCGTTATTTTACGACAACTATGATA
AAATTCTGAAGAAAAAATAAAAAAATTTTCATACTTCTTGCTTTTATTTAAACCATTGAATGATTTCTTT
TGAACAAAACTACCTGTTTCACCAAAGGAAATAGAAAGAAAAAATCAATTAGAAGAAAACAAAAAACAAA
AGATCTATGGACGTAGGAAGTTGCTCAGTGGGAAATAATCCGCTTGCGCAGTTGCACAAACATACTCAGC
AGAACAAATCGCTTCAGTTTAATCAGAAGAATAATGGGCGTCTTAATGAGTCACCTCTACAGGGTACCAA
CAAGCCAGGTATTAGTGAGGCTTTTATATCCAATGTTAATGCTATTTCACAAGAAAACATGGCGAATATG
CAAAGGTTCATAAACGGAGAACCACTGATCGATGATAAAAGAAGAATGGAAATAGGGCCATCCTCAGGCA
GGCTTCCACCTTTTTCAAACGTACATTCTCTACAGACTTCAGCAAACCCAACCCAAATTAAGGGAGTGAA
CGATATATCTCATTGGTCACAGGAATTTCAAGGTAGTAATAGTATTCAAAATAGAAACGCGGATACAGGA
AATTCAGAAAAGGCATGGCAGCGTGGCTCAACAACCGCATCAAGCCGGTTTCAGTACCCTAATACCATGA
TGAATAACTATGCTTATGCTTCTATGAACAGTCTTAGTGGATCAAGGCTCCAATCGCCTGCTTTCATGAA
TCAACAACAGTCTGGTCGTTCTAAAGAAGGAGTCAATGAGCAAGAACAACAACCCTGGACAGATCAGTTT
GAAAAGCTGGAAAAAGAAGTCTCAGAAAACTTGGACATAAATGATGAAATAGAGAAGGAGGAAAATGTGA
GTGAAGTAGAACAAAACAAACCAGAAACTGTTGAGAAGGAAGAAGGAGTATATGGAGATCAGTATCAATC
TGATTTCCAAGAAGTGTGGGATAGCATACACAAGGACGCTGAAGAAGTCTTGCCATCCGAATTAGTTAAT
GATGACCTCAATCTAGGAGAAGACTACTTGAAATATCTCGGCGGTAGAGTAAATGGGAACATCGAGTATG
CTTTTCAATCTAACAACGAATATTTTAATAATCCTAATGCTTATAAAATTGGCTGCCTACTGATGGAAAA
CGGAGCCAAATTGAGCGAGGCAGCGCTAGCATTTGAAGCTGCTGTTAAAGAAAAACCGGACCATGTGGAT
GCATGGCTAAGATTGGGTCTAGTACAAACCCAGAATGAAAAAGAGTTGAACGGCATAAGCGCCCTCGAAG
AATGTTTAAAGTTAGACCCAAAGAATCTGGAGGCAATGAAAACTTTAGCGATAAGTTATATAAACGAAGG
TTATGATATGAGCGCCTTCACAATGCTGGATAAATGGGCAGAAACTAAGTACCCGGAAATTTGGTCAAGG
ATCAAGCAACAAGATGACAAATTTCAAAAAGAGAAAGGGTTTACCCATATTGATATGAACGCTCATATCA
CAAAGCAATTTTTGCAACTAGCAAACAATTTAAGCACAATAGATCCTGAAATACAACTATGCTTGGGACT
CTTATTTTACACGAAAGATGATTTTGACAAAACCATAGATTGCTTTGAAAGTGCGTTGAGGGTGAATCCT
AATGACGAACTCATGTGGAATAGATTAGGGGCTTCATTGGCCAATTCCAATAGATCAGAGGAAGCAATCC
AAGCCTATCATAGGGCACTACAACTAAAACCTTCTTTTGTTAGAGCTCGCTATAATCTGGCGGTATCATC
CATGAATATAGGCTGTTTCAAAGAAGCAGCAGGCTACTTATTAAGTGTTCTAAGTATGCATGAAGTGAAC
ACTAATAATAAAAAAGGAGATGTTGGATCTCTCTTGAATACGTACAATGATACTGTTATAGAGACTTTGA
AGAGAGTTTTTATAGCGATGAATAGAGATGATTTACTTCAAGAAGTGAAGCCAGGCATGGACCTGAAAAG
ATTTAAAGGAGAATTTTCGTTTTGAGGATCCTAACTCGAGGCGAATTTCTTATGATTTATGATTTTTATT
ATTAAATAAGTTATAAAAAAAATAAGTGTATACAAATTTTAAAGTGACTCTTAGGTTTTAAAACGAAAAT
TCTTATTCTTGAGTAACTCTTTCCTGTAGGTCAGGTTGCTTTCTCAGGTATAGCATGAGGTCGCTCTTAT
TGACCACACCTCTACCGGCATGCCGAGCAAATGCCTGCAAATCGCTCCCCATTTCGCTGGAAATCTGCTC
GTCAGTGGTGCTCACACTGACGAATCATGTACAGATCATACCGATGACTGCCTGGCGACTCACAACTAAG
CAAGACAGCCGGAACCAGCGCCGGCGAACACCACTGCATATATGGCATATCACAACAGTCCACGTCTCAA
GCAGTTACAGAGATGTTACGAACCACTAGTGCACTGCAGTACATCGAGGAGAACTTCTAGTATATCTACA
TACCTAATATTATTGCCTTATTAAAAATGGAATCCCAACAATTACATCAAAATCCACATTCTCTTCAAAA
TCAATTGTCCTGTACTTCCTTGTTCATGTGTGTTCAAAAACGTTATATTTATAGGATAATTATACTCTAT
TTCTCAACAAGTAATTGGTTGTTTGGCCGAGCGGTCTAAGGCGCCTGATTCAAGAAATATCTTGACCGCA
GTTAACTGTGGGAATACTCAGGTATCGTAAGATGCAAGAGTTCGAATCTCTTAGCAACCATTATTTTTTT
CCTCAACATAACGAGAACACACAGGGGCGCTATCGCACAGAATCAAATTCGATGACTGGAAATTTTTTGT
TAATTTCAGAGGTCGCCTGACGCATATACCTTTTTCAACTGAAAAATTGGGAGAAAAAGGAAAGGTGAGA
GCGCCGGAACCGGCTTTTCATATAGAATAGAGAAGCGTTCATGACTAAATGCTTGCATCACAATACTTGA
AGTTGACAATATTATTTAAGGACCTATTGTTTTTTCCAATAGGTGGTTAGCAATCGTCTTACTTTCTAAC
TTTTCTTACCTTTTACATTTCAGCAATATATATATATATATTTCAAGGATATACCATTCTAATGTCTGCC
CCTAAGAAGATCGTCGTTTTGCCAGGTGACCACGTTGGTCAAGAAATCACAGCCGAAGCCATTAAGGTTC
TTAAAGCTATTTCTGATGTTCGTTCCAATGTCAAGTTCGATTTCGAAAATCATTTAATTGGTGGTGCTGC
TATCGATGCTACAGGTGTTCCACTTCCAGATGAGGCGCTGGAAGCCTCCAAGAAGGCTGATGCCGTTTTG
TTAGGTGCTGTGGGTGGTCCTAAATGGGGAACCGGTAGTGTTAGACCTGAACAAGGTTTACTAAAAATCC
GTAAAGAACTTCAATTGTACGCCAACTTAAGACCATGTAACTTTGCATCCGACTCTCTTTTAGACTTATC
TCCAATCAAGCCACAATTTGCTAAAGGTACTGACTTCGTTGTTGTCAGAGAATTAGTGGGAGGTATTTAC
TTTGGTAAGAGAAAGGAAGACGATGGTGATGGTGTCGCTTGGGATAGTGAACAATACACCGTTCCAGAAG
TGCAAAGAATCACAAGAATGGCCGCTTTCATGGCCCTACAACATGAGCCACCATTGCCTATTTGGTCCTT
GGATAAAGCTAATGTTTTGGCCTCTTCAAGATTATGGAGAAAAACTGTGGAGGAAACCATCAAGAACGAA
TTTCCTACATTGAAGGTTCAACATCAATTGATTGATTCTGCCGCCATGATCCTAGTTAAGAACCCAACCC
ACCTAAATGGTATTATAATCACCAGCAACATGTTTGGTGATATCATCTCCGATGAAGCCTCCGTTATCCC
AGGTTCCTTGGGTTTGTTGCCATCTGCGTCCTTGGCCTCTTTGCCAGACAAGAACACCGCATTTGGTTTG
TACGAACCATGCCACGGTTCTGCTCCAGATTTGCCAAAGAATAAGGTCAACCCTATCGCCACTATCTTGT
CTGCTGCAATGATGTTGAAATTGTCATTGAACTTGCCTGAAGAAGGTAAGGCCATTGAAGATGCAGTTAA
AAAGGTTTTGGATGCAGGTATCAGAACTGGTGATTTAGGTGGTTCCAACAGTACCACCGAAGTCGGTGAT
GCTGTCGCCGAAGAAGTTAAGAAAATCCTTGCTTAAAAAGATTCTCTTTTTTTATGATATTTGTACATAA
ACTTTATAAATGAAATTCATAATAGAAACGACACGAAATTACAAAATGGAATATGTTCATAGGGTAGACG
AAACTATATACGCAATCTACATACATTTATCAAGAAGGAGAAAAAGGAGGATGTAAAGGAATACAGGTAA
GCAAATTGATACTAATGGCTCAACGTGATAAGGAAAAAGAATTGCACTTTAACATTAATATTGACAAGGA
GGAGGGCACCACACAAAAAGTTAGGTGTAACAGAAAATCATGAAACTATGATTCCTAATTTATATATTGG
AGGATTTTCTCTAAAAAAAAAAAAATACAACAAATAAAAAACACTCAATGACCTGACCATTTGATGGAGT
TTAAGTCAATACCTTCTTGAACCATTTCCCATAATGGTGAAAGTTCCCTCAAGAATTTTACTCTGTCAGA
AACGGCCTTAACGACGTAGTCGAGAGTACTCGTATCGCATGTCGGTGCGACACGAAATTACAAAATGGAA
TATGTTCATAGGGTAGACGAAACTATATACGCAATCTACATACATTTATCAAGAAGGAGAAAAAGGAGGA
TGTAAAGGAATACAGGTAAGCAAATTGATACTAATGGCTCAACGTGATAAGGAAAAAGAATTGCACTTTA
ACATTAATATTGACAAGGAGGAGGGCACCACACAAAAAGTTAGGTGTAACAGAAAATCATGAAACTATGA
TTCCTAATTTATATATTGGAGGATTTTCTCTAAAAAAAAAAAAATACAACAAATAAAAAACACTCAATGA
CCTGACCATTTGATGGAGTTTAAGTCAATACCTTCTTGAACCATTTCCCATAATGGTGAAAGTTCCCTCA
AGAATTTTACTCTGTCAGAAACGGCCTTAACGACGTAGTCGACCTCCTCTTCAGTACTAAATCTACCAAT
ACCAAATCTGATGGAAGAATGGGCTAATGCATCATCCTTACCCAGCGCCGAGCGGCCGCGTGTTACAACC
AATTAACCAATTCTGATTAGAAAAACTCATCGAGCATCAAATGAAACTGCAATTTATTCATATCAGGATT
ATCAATACCATATTTTTGAAAAAGCCGTTTCTGTAATGAAGGAGAAAACTCACCGAGGCAGTTCCATAGG
ATGGCAAGATCCTGGTATCGGTCTGCGATTCCGACTCGTCCAACATCAATACAACCTATTAATTTCCCCT
CGTCAAAAATAAGGTTATCAAGTGAGAAATCACCATGAGTGACGACTGAATCCGGTGAGAATGGCAAAAG
CTTATGCATTTCTTTCCAGACTTGTTCAACAGGCCAGCCATTACGCTCGTCATCAAAATCACTCGCATCA
ACCAAACCGTTATTCATTCGTGATTGCGCCTGAGCGAGGCGAAATACGCGATCGCTGTTAAAAGGACAAT
TACAAACAGGAATCGAATGCAACCGGCGCAGGAACACTGCCAGCGCATCAACAATATTTTCACCTGAATC
AGGATATTCTTCTAATACCTGGAATGCTGTTTTCCCGGGGATCGCAGTGGTGAGTAACCATGCATCATCA
GGAGTACGGATAAAATGCTTGATGGTCGGAAGAGGCATAAATTCCGTCAGCCAGTTTAGTCTGACCATCT
CATCTGTAACATCATTGGCAACGCTACCTTTGCCATGTTTCAGAAACAACTCTGGCGCATCGGGCTTCCC
ATACAATCGATAGATTGTCGCACCTGATTGCCCGACATTATCGCGAGCCCATTTATACCCATATAAATCA
GCATCCATGTTGGAATTTAATCGCGGCCTGGAGCAAGACGTTTCCCGTTGAATATGGCTCATAACACCCC
TTGTATTACTGTTTATGTAAGCAGACAGTTTTATTGTTCATGATGATATATTTTTATCTTGTGCAATGTA
ACATCAGAGATTTTGAGACACAACGTGGCTTTGTTGAATAAATCGAACTTTTGCTGAGTTGAAGGATCAG
TCATGACCAAAATCCCTTAACGTGAGTTTTCGTTCCACTGAGCGTCAGACCCCGTAGAAAAGATCAAAGG
ATCTTCTTGAGATCCTTTTTTTCTGCGCGTAATCTGCTGCTTGCAAACAAAAAAACCACCGCTACCAGCG
GTGGTTTGTTTGCCGGATCAAGAGCTACCAACTCTTTTTCCGAAGGTAACTGGCTTCAGCAGAGCGCAGA
TACCAAATACTGTTCTTCTAGTGTAGCCGTAGTTAGGCCACCACTTCAAGAACTCTGTAGCACCGCCTAC
ATACCTCGCTCTGCTAATCCTGTTACCAGTGGCTGCTGCCAGTGGCGATAAGTCGTGTCTTACCGGGTTG
GACTCAAGACGATAGTTACCGGATAAGGCGCAGCGGTCGGGCTGAACGGGGGGTTCGTGCACACAGCCCA
GCTTGGAGCGAACGACCTACACCGAACTGAGATACCTACAGCGTGAGCTATGAGAAAGCGCCACGCTTCC
CGAAGGGAGAAAGGCGGACAGGTATCCGGTAAGCGGCAGGGTCGGAACAGGAGAGCGCACGAGGGAGCTT
CCAGGGGGAAACGCCTGGTATCTTTATAGTCCTGTCGGGTTTCGCCACCTCTGACTTGAGCGTCGATTTT
TGTGATGCTCGTCAGGGGGGCGGAGCCTATGGAAAAACGCCAGCAACGCGGCCTTTTTACGGTTCCTGGC
CTTTTGCTGGCCTTTTGCTCACATGTTCTTTCCTGCGTTATCCCCTGATTCTGTGGATAACCGTGCGGCC
GCCAATACCCAGAAGAACAGTAAAATAAAGCAAGGTACGTGAAATTAATATTTTTAAATGGTTCTAACCG
ATGCCGAAGAACTGCGCAGTCCGGTTATAACGTCTGACATGTCCTTTTTTGATTTGGAATCCAACCACTC
AAGTGACTCTGTTCATTTACTTTGCGAAAAATATACCCACAAATTGCCCATCGAAAGTGAATCGCAAACC
ACCTTCAGACTGGCACCGACAAAGCAAAGATTATACAGACAGAGTACTTTATACGTACCGTTAAGTCTCA
AGCAAAGGGTTTTCTTATTTACTGAACGGGTAAAGAGTATCTGGGCCGGCTTGCCAAGATGCAAACCGAA
TAAGTATTTCAAAGTTGCATTTGCCTTAGCCGTCCTGACACCATTGGCTATTTGGATATTTTATATTGAC
TTTCGTGTACATTGATCACATCGACTGTTCTATTGGCAAATGAACCACGGGCATTGACTATTTTTCAGGT
TACTACTATATATTATCATCACGGGCAAGGATTGTACCCTGAATTCGCATCTAGACTGATGAGACGTGGT
AGAGCCACAAACAGCCGGTACAAGCAACGATCTCCAGGACCATCTGAATCATGCGCGGATGACACGAACT
CACGACGGCGATCACAGACATTAACCCACAGTACAGACACTGCGACAACGTGGCAATTCGTCGCAATACA
ACG
Features (pLannotate 1.2.2; 10 found; start..end, strand, type, name):
    707..2542    +  CDS            PEX5: PEX5_YEAST - Also known as PAS10. Experimental evidence at protein level: Swiss-Prot protein existence level 1. Binds to the C-terminal PTS1-type tripeptide peroxisomal targeting signal (SKL-type) and plays an essential role in peroxisomal protein import. From Saccharomyces cerevisiae (strain ATCC 204508 / S288c) (Baker's yeast).
   2561..2748    +  terminator     ADH1 terminator: S. cerevisiae ADH1; transcription terminator for the S. cerevisiae alcohol dehydrogenase 1 (ADH1) gene
   3007..3084    +  CDS            YO192_YEAST (fragment): Experimental evidence at protein level: Swiss-Prot protein existence level 1. From Saccharomyces cerevisiae (strain ATCC 204508 / S288c) (Baker's yeast).
   3224..3631    +  promoter       LEU2 promoter: S. cerevisiae LEU2
   3632..4723    +  CDS            LEU2: LEU3_YEAST - Experimental evidence at protein level: Swiss-Prot protein existence level 1. Catalyzes the oxidation of 3-carboxy-2-hydroxy-4- methylpentanoate (3-isopropylmalate) to 3-carboxy-4-methyl-2- oxopentanoate. The product decarboxylates to 4-methyl-2 oxopentanoate. From Saccharomyces cerevisiae (strain ATCC 204508 / S288c) (Baker's yeast).
   5088..5201    -  CDS            NFS1 (fragment): NFS1_YEAST - Also known as SPL1 From Saccharomyces cerevisiae (strain ATCC 204508 / S288c) (Baker's yeast).
   5527..5718    -  CDS            NFS1 (fragment): NFS1_YEAST - Also known as SPL1 From Saccharomyces cerevisiae (strain ATCC 204508 / S288c) (Baker's yeast).
   5757..6572    -  CDS            KanR: aminoglycoside phosphotransferase; aph(3')-Ia; confers resistance to kanamycin in bacteria or G418 (Geneticin®) in eukaryotes
   6797..7385    +  rep_origin     ori: high-copy-number ColE1/pMB1/pBR322/pUC origin of replication
   7548..7922    +  CDS            YC021_YEAST: Protein predicted: Swiss-Prot protein existence level 4. From Saccharomyces cerevisiae (strain ATCC 204508 / S288c) (Baker's yeast).
