[The description below was written by a language model from this plasmid's Addgene catalogue record and pLannotate feature annotations shown in this document.]
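Description:
pJJB1332 is a yeast integrating expression plasmid built by Golden Gate assembly on an in-house backbone (TMP137) to express the Saccharomyces cerevisiae PEX5 gene. In bacteria it is maintained through a high-copy ColE1/pUC-type origin and selected with kanamycin via an aph(3')-Ia (KanR) cassette. No yeast replication origin (2μ or CEN/ARS) is annotated. This fits the depositor's note that the construct is integrated into the LEU2 locus rather than carried episomally. Yeast selection relies on a LEU2 marker, present with its own promoter, which restores leucine prototrophy in leu2 strains.

The payload is the full-length PEX5 coding sequence followed by the ADH1 transcription terminator. Pex5 is the cytosolic receptor that recognises the C-terminal PTS1 (SKL-type) tripeptide on cargo proteins and is essential for their import into the peroxisome matrix. About 700 nt lie upstream of the coding sequence with no annotated feature, so a promoter presumably sits there, but the record does not state which one drives PEX5. The feature table also reports short fragments of NFS1 and small yeast ORFs (YC021, a YO192 fragment). NFS1 and YC021 are neighbours of LEU2 on the chromosome, so these hits probably reflect flanking genomic sequence that serves as homology for targeting to the LEU2 locus, although the record does not label them as homology arms.

The associated work concerns increasing peroxisome import capacity to compartmentalise multienzyme pathways in yeast. The plasmid's stated purpose is simply to express Pex5, which would provide a stable chromosomal supply of the PTS1 import receptor in engineered strains.
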