Addgene plasmid #218604: pJJB1332
Purpose: Express Pex5
Depositing lab: John Dueber. Depositing organization: University of California, Berkeley. Publication: ML-enhanced peroxisome capacity enables compartmentalization of multienzyme pathway. Baker JJ, Shi J, Wang S, Mujica EM, Bianco S, Capponi S, Dueber JE. Nat Chem Biol. 2024 Oct 14. doi: 10.1038/s41589-024-01759-2. PubMed 39402374.
Backbone
  Vector backbone: TMP137
  Backbone manufacturer: Internal
  Vector type: Yeast Expression
  Selectable markers: LEU2
Growth in bacteria
  Bacterial resistance: Kanamycin, 50 μg/mL
  Growth temperature: 37°C
  Growth strain: DH5alpha
  Copy number: High Copy
Gene/Insert
  Gene/Insert name: Pex5
  Species: S. cerevisiae (budding yeast)
  Cloning method: Golden Gate
Terms and licenses: Academic/Nonprofit Terms; Industry Terms: Not Available to Industry
Depositor comments: Integrated into LEU2 locus
How to cite: pJJB1332 was a gift from John Dueber (Addgene plasmid # 218604 ; http://n2t.net/addgene:218604 ; RRID:Addgene_218604)
